>Addgene plasmid #156739 | pD649-HAsp-PSG5-Fc(DAPA)-AviTag-6xHis | depositor full sequence | sequence record 302587 | Full Sequence
TTTCAATATTATTGAAGCATTTATCAGGGTTATTGTCTCATGAGCGGATACATATTTGAATGTATTTAGA
AAAATAAACAAATAGGGGTCAGTGTTACAACCAATTAACCAATTCTGAACATTATCGCGAGCCCATTTAT
ACCTGAATATGGCTCATAACACCCCTTGCTCATGACCAAAATCCCTTAACGTGAGTTACGCGCGCGTCGT
TCCACTGAGCGTCAGACCCCGTAGAAAAGATCAAAGGATCTTCTTGAGATCCTTTTTTTCTGCGCGTAAT
CTGCTGCTTGCAAACAAAAAAACCACCGCTACCAGCGGTGGTTTGTTTGCCGGATCAAGAGCTACCAACT
CTTTTTCCGAAGGTAACTGGCTTCAGCAGAGCGCAGATACCAAATACTGTTCTTCTAGTGTAGCCGTAGT
TAGCCCACCACTTCAAGAACTCTGTAGCACCGCCTACATACCTCGCTCTGCTAATCCTGTTACCAGTGGC
TGCTGCCAGTGGCGATAAGTCGTGTCTTACCGGGTTGGACTCAAGACGATAGTTACCGGATAAGGCGCAG
CGGTCGGGCTGAACGGGGGGTTCGTGCACACAGCCCAGCTTGGAGCGAACGACCTACACCGAACTGAGAT
ACCTACAGCGTGAGCTATGAGAAAGCGCCACGCTTCCCGAAGGGAGAAAGGCGGACAGGTATCCGGTAAG
CGGCAGGGTCGGAACAGGAGAGCGCACGAGGGAGCTTCCAGGGGGAAACGCCTGGTATCTTTATAGTCCT
GTCGGGTTTCGCCACCTCTGACTTGAGCGTCGATTTTTGTGATGCTCGTCAGGGGGGCGGAGCCTATGGA
AAAACGCCAGCAACGCGGCCTTTTTACGGTTCCTGGCCTTTTGCTGGCCTTTTGCTCACATGTTCTTTCC
TGCGTTATCCCCTGATTCTGTGGATAACCGTATTACCGCCTTTGAGTGAGCTGATACCGCTCGCCGCAGC
CGAACGACCGAGCGCAGCGAGTCAGTGAGCGAGGAAGCGGAAGGCGAGAGTAGGGAACTGCCAGGCATCA
AACTAAGCAGAAGGCCCCTGACGGATGGCCTTTTTGCGTTTCTACAAACTCTTTCTGTGTTGTAAAACGA
CGGCCAGTCTTAAGCTCGGGCCCCCTGGGCGGTTCTGATAACGAGTAATCGTTAATCCGCAAATAACGTA
AAAACCCGCTTCGGCGGGTTTTTTTATGGGGGGAGTTTAGGGAAAGAGCATTTGTCAGAATATTTAAGGG
CGCCTGTCACTTTGCTTGATATATGAGAATTATTTAACCTTATAAATGAGAAAAAAGCAACGCACTTTAA
ATAAGATACGTTGCTTTTTCGATTGATGAACACCTATAATTAAACTATTCATCTATTATTTATGATTTTT
TGTATATACAATATTTCTAGTTTGTTAAAGAGAATTAAGAAAATAAATCTCGAAAATAATAAAGGGAAAA
TCAGTTTTTGATATCAAAATTATACATGTCAACGATAATACAAAATATAATACAAACTATAAGATGTTAT
CAGTATTTATTATCATTTAGAATAAATTTTGTGTCGCCCTTAATTGTGAGCGGATAACAATTACGAGCTT
CATGCACAGTGGCGTTGACTCAATATTGGCCATTAGCCATATTATTCATTGGTTATATAGCATAAATCAA
TATTGGCTATTGGCCATTGCATACGTTGTATCTATATCATAATATGTACATTTATATTGGCTCATGTCCA
ATATGACCGCCATGTTGGCATTGATTATTGACTAGTTATTAATAGTAATCAATTACGGGGTCATTAGTTC
ATAGCCCATATATGGAGTTCCGCGTTACATAACTTACGGTAAATGGCCCGCCTGGCTGACCGCCCAACGA
CCCCCGCCCATTGACGTCAATAATGACGTATGTTCCCATAGTAACGCCAATAGGGACTTTCCATTGACGT
CAATGGGTGGAGTATTTACGGTAAACTGCCCACTTGGCAGTACATCAAGTGTATCATATGCCAAGTACGC
CCCCTATTGACGTCAATGACGGTAAATGGCCCGCCTGGCATTATGCCCAGTACATGACCTTATGGGACTT
TCCTACTTGGCAGTACATCTACGTATTAGTCATCGCTATTACCATGGTGATGCGGTTTTGGCAGTACATC
AATGGGCGTGGATAGCGGTTTGACTCACGGGGATTTCCAAGTCTCCACCCCATTGACGTCAATGGGAGTT
TGTTTTGGCACCAAAATCAACGGGACTTTCCAAAATGTCGTAACAACTCCGCCCCATTGACGCAAATGGG
CGGTAGGCGTGTACGGTGGGAGGTCTATATAAGCAGAGCTCGTTTAGTGAACCGTCAGATCGCCTGGAGA
CGCCATCCACGCTGTTTTGACCTCCATAGAAGACACCGGGACCGATCCAGCCTCCGCGGCCGGGAACGGT
GCATTGGAACGCGGATTCCCCGTGCCAAGAGTGACGTAAGTACCGCCTATAGAGTCTATAGGCCCACCCC
CTTGGCTTCGTTAGAACGCGGCTACAATTAATACATAACCTTATGTATCATACACATACGATTTAGGTGA
CACTATAGAATAACATCCACTTTGCCTTTCTCTCCACAGGTGTCCACTCCCAGGTCCAACTGCACCTCGG
TTCTATCGAAAACGCGCCTGCTAGCGCCACCATGAAGACCATCATTGCCCTGAGCTACATCTTCTGCCTG
GTGTTCGCTGCGGCCGCCCAAGTGACAATTGAAGCCCTGCCTCCTAAGGTGTCCGAGGGCAAAGATGTGC
TGCTGCTGGTGCACAACCTGCCTCAGAATCTGGCCGGCTACATCTGGTACAAGGGCCAGCTGATGGACCT
GTACCACTACATCACCAGCTACGTGGTGGACGGCCAGATCAATATCTACGGCCCAGCCTACACCGGCAGA
GAAACCGTGTACAGCAATGCCAGCCTGCTGATCCAGAACGTGACAAGAGAGGATGCCGGCAGCTACACCC
TGCACATCATCAAGAGAGGCGACAGAACCAGAGGCGTGACCGGCTACTTCACCTTCAACCTGTACCTGAA
GCTGCCCAAGCCTTACATCACAATCAACAACAGCAAGCCCCGCGAGAACAAGGACGTGCTGGCCTTTACC
TGCGAGCCCAAGAGCGAGAACTACACCTATATCTGGTGGCTGAACGGCCAGAGCCTGCCTGTGTCTCCCA
GAGTGAAGAGGCCCATCGAGAACAGAATCCTGATCCTGCCTAGCGTGACCAGAAACGAGACAGGCCCTTA
CGAGTGCGAGATCAGAGACAGAGATGGCGGCATGAGAAGCGACCCCGTGACACTGAATGTGCTGTACGGC
CCCGATCTGCCCAGCATCTACCCCAGCTTTACCTACTACAGAAGCGGCGAGAATCTGTACCTGTCCTGCT
TCGCCGAGAGCAACCCTCCTGCCGAGTACTTCTGGACCATCAACGGCAAGTTTCAGCAGAGCGGCCAGAA
GCTGAGCATCCCTCAGATCACCACAAAGCACCGGGGCCTGTACACCTGTTCTGTGCGGAATTCTGCCACC
GGCAAAGAATCCAGCAAGAGCATGACCGTGGAAGTGTCTGCCCCTTCTGGAATCGGTAGACTGCCCCTGC
TGAACCCCATTGGCGCGCCGGGCGGCGACAAGACCCACACCTGCCCCCCCTGCCCAGCTCCAGAACTGCT
GGGAGGGCCTTCCGTGTTCCTGTTCCCCCCCAAGCCCAAGGACACCCTGATGATCAGCAGGACCCCCGAG
GTGACCTGCGTGGTGGTGGCCGTGTCCCACGAGGACCCAGAGGTGAAGTTCAACTGGTACGTGGACGGCG
TGGAGGTGCACAACGCCAAGACCAAGCCCAGAGAGGAGCAGTACAACAGCACCTACAGGGTGGTGTCCGT
GCTGACCGTGCTGCACCAGGACTGGCTGAACGGCAAAGAATACAAGTGCAAAGTCTCCAACAAGGCCCTG
GCTGCCCCAATCGAAAAGACAATCAGCAAGGCCAAGGGCCAGCCACGGGAGCCCCAGGTGTACACCCTGC
CCCCCAGCCGGGAGGAGATGACCAAGAACCAGGTGTCCCTGACCTGTCTGGTGAAGGGCTTCTACCCCAG
CGATATCGCCGTGGAGTGGGAGAGCAACGGCCAGCCCGAGAACAACTACAAGACCACCCCCCCAGTGCTG
GACAGCGACGGCAGCTTCTTCCTGTACAGCAAGCTGACCGTGGACAAGTCCAGGTGGCAGCAGGGCAACG
TGTTCAGCTGCAGCGTGATGCACGAGGCCCTGCACAACCACTACACCCAGAAGTCCCTGAGCCTGAGCCC
CGGCGGCAGCGGTCTTAATGATATTTTCGAGGCTCAGAAGATTGAGTGGCATGAACACCACCACCATCAC
CACTAAGGCCGGCCTGTAGTCACTGGCACAACGCGTTACCCGGTAAGCCAATCGGGTATACACGGTCGTC
ATACTGCAGACAGGGTTCTTCTACTTTGCAAGATAGTCTTGAGTAGTAAAATAAATAGATAGAGAAAATC
AGCCTCGACTGTGCCTTCTAGTTGCCAGCCATCTGTTGTTTGCCCCTCCCCCGTGCCTTCCTTGACCCTG
GAAGGTGCCACTCCCACTGTCCTTTCCTAATAAAATGAGGAAATTGCATCACAACACTCAACCCTATCTC
GGTCTATTCTTTTGATTTATAAGGGATTTTGCCGATTTCGGCCTATTGGTTAAAAAATGAGCTGATTTAA
CAAAAATTTAACGCGAATTAATTCTGTGGAATGTGTGTCAGTTAGGGTGTGGAAAGTCCCCAGGCTCCCC
AGCAGGCAGAAGTATGCAAAGCATGCATCTCAATTAGTCAGCAACCAGGTGTGGAAAGTCCCCAGGCTCC
CCAGCAGGCAGAAGTATGCAAAGCATGCATCTCAATTAGTCAGCAACCATAGTCCCGCCCCTAACTCCGC
CCATCCCGCCCCTAACTCCGCCCAGTTCCGCCCATTCTCCGCCCCATGGCTGACTAATTTTTTTTATTTA
TGCAGAGGCCGAGGCCGCCTCTGCCTCTGAGCTATTCCAGAAGTAGTGAGGAGGCTTTTTTGGAGGCCTA
GGCTTTTGCAAAAAGCTCCCGGGAGCTTGTATATCCATTTTCGGATCTGATCAGCACGTGTTGACAATTA
ATCATCGGCATAGTATATCGGCATAGTATAATACGACAAGGTGAGGAACTAAACCATGACCGAGTACAAG
CCCACGGTGCGCCTCGCCACCCGCGACGACGTCCCCAGGGCCGTACGCACCCTCGCCGCCGCGTTCGCCG
ACTACCCCGCCACGCGCCACACCGTCGATCCGGACCGCCACATCGAGCGGGTCACCGAGCTGCAAGAACT
CTTCCTCACGCGCGTCGGGCTCGACATCGGCAAGGTGTGGGTCGCGGACGACGGCGCCGCGGTGGCGGTC
TGGACCACGCCGGAGAGCGTCGAAGCGGGGGCGGTGTTCGCCGAGATCGGCCCGCGCATGGCCGAGTTGA
GCGGTTCCCGGCTGGCCGCGCAGCAACAGATGGAAGGCCTCCTGGCGCCGCACCGGCCCAAGGAGCCCGC
GTGGTTCCTGGCCACCGTCGGCGTCTCGCCCGACCACCAGGGCAAGGGTCTGGGCAGCGCCGTCGTGCTC
CCCGGAGTGGAGGCGGCCGAGCGCGCCGGGGTGCCCGCCTTCCTGGAGACATCCGCGCCCCGCAACCTCC
CCTTCTACGAGCGGCTCGGCTTCACCGTCACCGCCGACGTCGAGGTGCCCGAAGGACCGCGCACCTGGTG
CATGACCCGCAAGCCCGGTGCCTGACACGTGCTACGAGATTTCGATTCCACCGCCGCCTTCTATGAAAGG
TTGGGCTTCGGAATCGTTTTCCGGGACGCCGGCTGGATGATCCTCCAGCGCGGGGATCTCATGCTGGAGT
TCTTCGCCCACCCCAACTTGTTTATTGCAGCTTATAATGGTTACAAATAAAGCAATAGCATCACAAATTT
CACAAATAAAGCATTTTTTTCACTGCATTCTAGTTGTGGTTTGTCCAAACTCATCAATGTATCTTATCAT
GTCTGTATACCGTCGACCTCTAGCTAGAGCTTGGCGTAATCATGGTCATTACCAATGCTTAATCAGTGAG
GCACCTATCTCAGCGATCTGTCTATTTCGTTCATCCATAGTTGCCTGACTCCCCGTCGTGTAGATAACTA
CGATACGGGAGGGCTTACCATCTGGCCCCAGCGCTGCGATGATACCGCGAGAACCACGCTCACCGGCTCC
GGATTTATCAGCAATAAACCAGCCAGCCGGAAGGGCCGAGCGCAGAAGTGGTCCTGCAACTTTATCCGCC
TCCATCCAGTCTATTAATTGTTGCCGGGAAGCTAGAGTAAGTAGTTCGCCAGTTAATAGTTTGCGCAACG
TTGTTGCCATCGCTACAGGCATCGTGGTGTCACGCTCGTCGTTTGGTATGGCTTCATTCAGCTCCGGTTC
CCAACGATCAAGGCGAGTTACATGATCCCCCATGTTGTGCAAAAAAGCGGTTAGCTCCTTCGGTCCTCCG
ATCGTTGTCAGAAGTAAGTTGGCCGCAGTGTTATCACTCATGGTTATGGCAGCACTGCATAATTCTCTTA
CTGTCATGCCATCCGTAAGATGCTTTTCTGTGACTGGTGAGTACTCAACCAAGTCATTCTGAGAATAGTG
TATGCGGCGACCGAGTTGCTCTTGCCCGGCGTCAATACGGGATAATACCGCGCCACATAGCAGAACTTTA
AAAGTGCTCATCATTGGAAAACGTTCTTCGGGGCGAAAACTCTCAAGGATCTTACCGCTGTTGAGATCCA
GTTCGATGTAACCCACTCGTGCACCCAACTGATCTTCAGCATCTTTTACTTTCACCAGCGTTTCTGGGTG
AGCAAAAACAGGAAGGCAAAATGCCGCAAAAAAGGGAATAAGGGCGACACGGAAATGTTGAATACTCATA
TTCTTCCTT
Features (pLannotate 1.2.2; 21 found; start..end, strand, type, name):
    119..143     -  CDS            KanR (fragment): aminoglycoside phosphotransferase; aph(3')-Ia; confers resistance to kanamycin
    254..842     +  rep_origin     ori: high-copy-number ColE1/pMB1/pBR322/pUC origin of replication
   1067..1084    +  terminator     rrnB T2 terminator (fragment): transcription terminator T2 from the E. coli rrnB gene
   1109..1128    -  CDS            lacZα (fragment): LacZα fragment of β-galactosidase; lacZ fragment
   1584..1600    +  protein_bind   lac operator: The lac repressor binds to the lac operator to inhibit transcription in E. coli. This inhibition can be relieved by adding lactose or isopropyl-β-D-thiogalactopyranoside (IPTG). lac repressor encoded by lacI
   1843..2146    +  enhancer       CMV enhancer: human cytomegalovirus immediate early enhancer
   2147..2350    +  promoter       CMV promoter: human cytomegalovirus (CMV) immediate early promoter
   2486..2529    +  intron         CMV intron (fragment): modified intron A from human cytomegalovirus
   2581..2599    +  promoter       SP6 promoter: promoter for bacteriophage SP6 RNA polymerase
   2603..2640    +  CDS            IgH signal sequence (fragment): signal sequence from the mouse immunoglobulin heavy chain variable region
   2746..3651    +  CDS            PSG5 (fragment): PSG5_HUMAN - Experimental evidence at protein level: Swiss-Prot protein existence level 1. From Homo sapiens (Human).
   3667..4344    +  CDS            IGHG1 (fragment): IGHG1_HUMAN - Experimental evidence at protein level: Swiss-Prot protein existence level 1. Constant region of immunoglobulin heavy chains. Immunoglobulins, also known as antibodies, are membrane-bound or secreted glycoproteins produced by B lymphocytes. In the recognition phase of humoral immunity, the membrane-bound immunoglobulins serve as receptors which, upon binding of a specific antigen, trigger the clonal expansion and differentiation of B lymphocytes into immunoglobulins- secreting plasma cells. Secreted immunoglobulins mediate the effector phase of humoral immunity, which results in
   4559..4670    +  polyA_signal   bGH poly(A) signal: bovine growth hormone polyadenylation signal
   4671..4779    +  rep_origin     f1 ori (fragment): f1 bacteriophage origin of replication; arrow indicates direction of (+) strand synthesis
   4793..5122    +  promoter       SV40 promoter: SV40 enhancer and early promoter
   5170..5217    +  promoter       EM7 promoter: synthetic bacterial promoter&nbsp
   5236..5835    +  CDS            PuroR (fragment): puromycin N-acetyltransferase; pac from Streptomyces; confers resistance to puromycin
   5845..5970    +  CDS            ble (fragment): BLE_KLEPN - Experimental evidence at protein level: Swiss-Prot protein existence level 1. Binding protein with a strong affinity to the bleomycin family of antibiotics. Binds to CL990; an antimitotic-antibiotic compound. From Klebsiella pneumoniae.
   5965..6086    +  polyA_signal   SV40 poly(A) signal: SV40 polyadenylation signal
   6139..6999    -  CDS            AmpR: β-lactamase; bla; confers resistance to ampicillin, carbenicillin, and related antibiotics
   7002..89      -  promoter       AmpR promoter (fragment) (across the origin): bla
