[The description below was written by a language model from this plasmid's Addgene catalogue record and pLannotate feature annotations shown in this document.]
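Description:
pD649-HAsp-PSG5-Fc(DAPA)-AviTag-6xHis is a mammalian expression plasmid built on the pD649 backbone for producing a secreted, Fc-fused form of human PSG5 (pregnancy-specific glycoprotein 5). It is maintained in E. coli as a high-copy plasmid through a ColE1/pUC-type origin and is selected with ampicillin via a β-lactamase gene. The annotated 7,009 nt sequence also carries an SV40 early promoter/EM7 promoter cassette driving a puromycin N-acetyltransferase gene with an SV40 polyadenylation signal, which could allow puromycin selection in mammalian cells. Short fragments annotated as KanR, lacZα, ble, f1 ori and the rrnB T2 terminator appear to be backbone remnants rather than functional elements.

Expression is driven by the CMV enhancer and immediate-early promoter, followed by a fragment of CMV intron A. An SP6 promoter lies just upstream of the coding region. The open reading frame begins with a signal peptide: the construct name indicates an HA signal peptide (HAsp), whereas the automated annotation matches only a short fragment of an IgH signal sequence. This is followed by the roughly 900 bp PSG5 insert, cloned between retained NotI and AscI sites, and then a human IgG1 Fc region. The Fc carries the D265A and P329A (DAPA) substitutions, which are generally used to reduce Fc effector binding. It is followed by an AviTag for site-specific BirA biotinylation and a 6xHis tag for metal-affinity purification, although neither tag is separately annotated in the feature table. A bGH polyadenylation signal ends the transcript.

The plasmid belongs to a collection made to map interactions among human immunoglobulin-superfamily cell-surface and secreted proteins. The depositor notes that some plasmids in this collection may carry an IS4-like transposase insertion upstream of the CMV promoter, but none is annotated in this sequence.
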