Addgene plasmid #156739: pD649-HAsp-PSG5-Fc(DAPA)-AviTag-6xHis
Purpose: Mammalian expression of secreted protein fused to Fc(DAPA)-Avi-6xHis.
Depositing lab: Chris Garcia. Depositing organization: Stanford University. Publication: A Human IgSF Cell-Surface Interactome Reveals a Complex Network of Protein-Protein Interactions. Wojtowicz WM, Vielmetter J, Fernandes RA, Siepe DH, Eastman CL, Chisholm GB, Cox S, Klock H, Anderson PW, Rue SM, Miller JJ, Glaser SM, Bragstad ML, Vance J, Lam AW, Lesley SA, Zinn K, Garcia KC. Cell. 2020 Aug 20;182(4):1027-1043.e17. doi: 10.1016/j.cell.2020.07.025. PubMed 32822567.
Backbone
  Vector backbone: pD649
  Backbone size w/o insert (bp): 6106
  Vector type: Mammalian Expression
Growth in bacteria
  Bacterial resistance: Ampicillin, 100 μg/mL
  Growth temperature: 37°C
  Growth strain: DH5alpha
  Copy number: High Copy
Gene/Insert
  Gene/Insert name: PSG5
  Species: H. sapiens (human)
  Insert size (bp): 903
  Mutation: Fc region of human IgG contains D265A and P329A mutations (DAPA)
  Entrez Gene: PSG5 (a.k.a. FL-NCA-3, PSG)
  Promoter: CMV/SP6
  Tag / fusion protein: Fc(DAPA)-AviTag-6xHis (C terminal on backbone)
  Cloning method: Restriction Enzyme; 5′ cloning site GCGGCCGC (not destroyed); 3′ cloning site GGCGCGCC (not destroyed)
  Sequencing primers: 5′ ATTTAGGTGACACTATAG; 3′ CACGTACCAGTTGAACTTCACC
Resource information
  A portion of this plasmid was derived from a plasmid made by: synthesis by ThermoFisher
Terms and licenses: Academic/Nonprofit Terms; Industry Terms: Not Available to Industry
Depositor comments: Some plasmids in this collection may have an IS4-like element ISVsa5 family transposase upstream of the CMV promoter.
How to cite: pD649-HAsp-PSG5-Fc(DAPA)-AviTag-6xHis was a gift from Chris Garcia (Addgene plasmid # 156739 ; http://n2t.net/addgene:156739 ; RRID:Addgene_156739)
