>Addgene plasmid #156739 | pD649-HAsp-PSG5-Fc(DAPA)-AviTag-6xHis | depositor partial sequence | sequence record 302588 | insert (secreted protein)
CAAGTGACAATTGAAGCCCTGCCTCCTAAGGTGTCCGAGGGCAAAGATGTGCTGCTGCTGGTGCACAACC
TGCCTCAGAATCTGGCCGGCTACATCTGGTACAAGGGCCAGCTGATGGACCTGTACCACTACATCACCAG
CTACGTGGTGGACGGCCAGATCAATATCTACGGCCCAGCCTACACCGGCAGAGAAACCGTGTACAGCAAT
GCCAGCCTGCTGATCCAGAACGTGACAAGAGAGGATGCCGGCAGCTACACCCTGCACATCATCAAGAGAG
GCGACAGAACCAGAGGCGTGACCGGCTACTTCACCTTCAACCTGTACCTGAAGCTGCCCAAGCCTTACAT
CACAATCAACAACAGCAAGCCCCGCGAGAACAAGGACGTGCTGGCCTTTACCTGCGAGCCCAAGAGCGAG
AACTACACCTATATCTGGTGGCTGAACGGCCAGAGCCTGCCTGTGTCTCCCAGAGTGAAGAGGCCCATCG
AGAACAGAATCCTGATCCTGCCTAGCGTGACCAGAAACGAGACAGGCCCTTACGAGTGCGAGATCAGAGA
CAGAGATGGCGGCATGAGAAGCGACCCCGTGACACTGAATGTGCTGTACGGCCCCGATCTGCCCAGCATC
TACCCCAGCTTTACCTACTACAGAAGCGGCGAGAATCTGTACCTGTCCTGCTTCGCCGAGAGCAACCCTC
CTGCCGAGTACTTCTGGACCATCAACGGCAAGTTTCAGCAGAGCGGCCAGAAGCTGAGCATCCCTCAGAT
CACCACAAAGCACCGGGGCCTGTACACCTGTTCTGTGCGGAATTCTGCCACCGGCAAAGAATCCAGCAAG
AGCATGACCGTGGAAGTGTCTGCCCCTTCTGGAATCGGTAGACTGCCCCTGCTGAACCCCATT
